Addgene plasmid #113887: pHR-CMV-TetO2_3C-Avi-His6
Purpose: (Empty Backbone) Mammalian (inducible) protein expression, in vivo biotinylation
Depositing lab: A. Radu Aricescu. Depositing organization: University of Oxford. Publication: Lentiviral transduction of mammalian cells for fast, scalable and high-level production of soluble and membrane proteins. Elegheert J, Behiels E, Bishop B, Scott S, Woolley RE, Griffiths SC, Byrne EFX, Chang VT, Stuart DI, Jones EY, Siebold C, Aricescu AR. Nat Protoc. 2018 Nov 19. pii: 10.1038/s41596-018-0075-9. doi: 10.1038/s41596-018-0075-9. PubMed 30455477.
Backbone
  Vector backbone: pHR-CMV-TetO2
  Vector type: Lentiviral
  Tag / fusion protein: 3C-Avi-His6 (C terminal on backbone)
Growth in bacteria
  Bacterial resistance: Ampicillin, 100 μg/mL
  Growth temperature: 37°C
  Growth strain: NEB Stable
  Copy number: High Copy
Gene/Insert
  Gene/Insert name: None
  Promoter: CMV-MIE-TetO2
  Tag / fusion protein: 3C-Avi-His6 (C terminal on backbone)
  Cloning method: Restriction Enzyme; 5′ cloning site EcoRI, AgeI (not destroyed); 3′ cloning site KpnI, XhoI (not destroyed)
  Sequencing primers: 5′ CGTCGTCGTGCTCGTTTAGTG; 3′ CATTAAAGCAGCGTATCCACATAGC
Terms and licenses: Academic/Nonprofit Terms; Industry Terms: Not Available to Industry
Depositor comments: This empty backbone contains a 12bp dummy insert.
How to cite: pHR-CMV-TetO2_3C-Avi-His6 was a gift from A. Radu Aricescu (Addgene plasmid # 113887 ; http://n2t.net/addgene:113887 ; RRID:Addgene_113887)
