[The description below was written by a language model from this plasmid's Addgene catalogue record and pLannotate feature annotations shown in this document.]
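Description:
pHR-CMV-TetO2_3C-Avi-His6 is an empty lentiviral transfer vector built on the pHR-CMV-TetO2 backbone for constitutive or inducible expression of recombinant proteins in mammalian cells. It is propagated in E. coli as a high-copy plasmid through a ColE1/pUC-type origin and selected with ampicillin via the β-lactamase gene. The backbone also carries remnants of older plasmid ancestry outside the viral region, including an SV40 promoter followed by gpt fragments, SV40 small t intron and polyadenylation sequences, and fragments of TcR, rop and bom. These are annotated only as partial features, and the record assigns them no function.

The HIV-1-derived portion comprises a truncated 5' LTR, the Ψ packaging signal with a partial gag sequence, the Rev response element, the cPPT/CTS, and a self-inactivating ΔU3 3' LTR. This allows the genome to be packaged when helper functions are supplied in trans and then integrated into target cells without LTR-driven transcription. Between these elements sits the expression cassette: the CMV immediate-early enhancer and promoter followed by two tet operator sites (annotated as short tetO-containing promoter fragments). Transcription is therefore repressed in cells expressing the Tet repressor and induced by tetracycline-class compounds, while remaining constitutive in cells that lack the repressor. A WPRE downstream enhances transcript expression.

Genes of interest are inserted using the EcoRI/AgeI and KpnI/XhoI sites, replacing a 12 bp dummy insert, in frame with a C-terminal 3C-Avi-His6 tag. The tag itself is not annotated in the feature table. The His6 tag supports metal-affinity purification, the Avi sequence is a substrate for site-specific in vivo biotinylation by BirA, and the 3C protease site allows tag removal. The vector is intended for generating transduced cell lines for scalable production of soluble and membrane proteins.
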