Features (pLannotate 1.2.2; 33 found; start..end, strand, type, name):
     21..39      -  promoter       SP6 promoter: promoter for bacteriophage SP6 RNA polymerase
    267..546     +  CDS            TcR (fragment): tetracycline efflux protein; tet; confers resistance to tetracycline
    547..595     -  misc_feature   bom (fragment): basis of mobility region from pBR322
    697..732     -  CDS            rop (fragment): Rop protein, which maintains plasmids at low copy number; rop
    827..931     +  promoter       AmpR promoter: bla
    932..1792    +  CDS            AmpR: β-lactamase; bla; confers resistance to ampicillin, carbenicillin, and related antibiotics
   1963..2551    +  rep_origin     ori: high-copy-number ColE1/pMB1/pBR322/pUC origin of replication
   2734..2790    +  CDS            lacI (fragment): lac repressor; lacI; The lac repressor binds to the lac operator to inhibit transcription in E. coli. This inhibition can be relieved by adding lactose or isopropyl-β-D-thiogalactopyranoside (IPTG).
   2797..3126    +  promoter       SV40 promoter: SV40 enhancer and early promoter
   3326..3445    +  CDS            gpt (fragment): XGPT_ECOLI - Also known as gpp, gxu. Experimental evidence at protein level: Swiss-Prot protein existence level 1. Purine salvage pathway enzyme that catalyzes the transfer of the ribosyl-5-phosphate group from 5-phospho-alpha-D-ribose 1- diphosphate (PRPP) to the N9 position of the 6-oxopurines guanine and xanthine to form the corresponding ribonucleotides GMP (guanosine 5'- monophosphate) and XMP (xanthosine 5'-monophosphate), with the release of PPi. To a lesser extent, also acts on hypoxanthine (PubMed:9100006, PubMed:3886014). Does not ribophosphorylate adenine (PubMed:3886014). From Esch
   3445..3780    +  CDS            gpt (fragment): XGPT_ECOLI - Also known as gpp, gxu. Experimental evidence at protein level: Swiss-Prot protein existence level 1. Purine salvage pathway enzyme that catalyzes the transfer of the ribosyl-5-phosphate group from 5-phospho-alpha-D-ribose 1- diphosphate (PRPP) to the N9 position of the 6-oxopurines guanine and xanthine to form the corresponding ribonucleotides GMP (guanosine 5'- monophosphate) and XMP (xanthosine 5'-monophosphate), with the release of PPi. To a lesser extent, also acts on hypoxanthine (PubMed:9100006, PubMed:3886014). Does not ribophosphorylate adenine (PubMed:3886014). From Esch
   3875..4180    +  CDS            frsA (fragment): FRSA_ECOLI - Also known as yafA. Experimental evidence at protein level: Swiss-Prot protein existence level 1. Catalyzes the hydrolysis of esters (PubMed:15808744). Displays esterase activity toward pNP-butyrate (PubMed:15808744). May stimulate mixed-acid fermentation by acting as a fermentation/respiration switch that down-regulates respiration and up- regulates fermentation rates (PubMed:15169777). From Escherichia coli (strain K12).
   4184..4258    +  CDS            small t antigen (fragment): SV40 (simian virus 40) small t antigen
   4260..4325    +  intron         small t intron: SV40 (simian virus 40) small t antigen intron
   4455..4475    +  CDS            SV40 NLS: nuclear localization signal of SV40 (simian virus 40) large T antigen
   4794..4877    +  CDS            large T antigen (fragment): large T antigen from SV40 (simian virus 40)
   4900..5034    +  polyA_signal   SV40 poly(A) signal: SV40 polyadenylation signal
   5201..5530    +  CDS            nef (fragment): NEF_HV1BR - Experimental evidence at protein level: Swiss-Prot protein existence level 1. Extracellular Nef protein targets CD4(+) T-lymphocytes for apoptosis by interacting with CXCR4 surface receptors (PubMed:14990729). From Human immunodeficiency virus type 1 group M subtype B (isolate BRU/LAI) (HIV-1).
   5578..5835    +  LTR            5' LTR (truncated): truncated 5' long terminal repeat (LTR) from HIV-1
   5882..6007    +  misc_feature   HIV-1 Ψ: packaging signal of human immunodeficiency virus type 1
   5991..6329    +  CDS            HIV-1 gag (fragment): gag protein from human immunodeficiency virus 1; gag
   6504..6737    +  misc_feature   RRE: The Rev response element (RRE) of HIV-1 allows for Rev-dependent mRNA export from the nucleus to the cytoplasm.
   7114..7214    +  CDS            Rev (fragment): human immunodeficiency virus 1 (HIV-1) Rev protein; rev; enhances nuclear export of unspliced and incompletely spliced viral mRNAs
   7251..7368    +  misc_feature   cPPT/CTS: central polypurine tract and central termination sequence of HIV-1
   7405..7437    -  misc_feature   MCS (fragment): pBluescript multiple cloning site
   7489..7868    +  enhancer       CMV enhancer: human cytomegalovirus immediate early enhancer
   7870..8069    +  promoter       CMV promoter: human cytomegalovirus (CMV) immediate early promoter
   8074..8093    +  promoter       PLtetO-1 promoter (fragment): modified phage lambda PL promoter with tet operator sites (Lutz and Bujard, 1997)
   8095..8114    +  promoter       PLtetO-1 promoter (fragment): modified phage lambda PL promoter with tet operator sites (Lutz and Bujard, 1997)
   8124..8147    +  promoter       tight TRE promoter (fragment): Tet-responsive promoter PTight, consisting of seven tet operator sequences followed by the minimal CMV promoter
   8477..9065    +  misc_feature   WPRE: woodchuck hepatitis virus posttranscriptional regulatory element
   9105..9173    +  CDS            nef (fragment): NEF_HV1Z2 - Experimental evidence at protein level: Swiss-Prot protein existence level 1. Extracellular Nef protein targets CD4(+) T-lymphocytes for apoptosis by interacting with CXCR4 surface receptors. From Human immunodeficiency virus type 1 group M subtype D (isolate Z2/CDC-Z34) (HIV-1).
   9175..9408    +  LTR            3' LTR (ΔU3): self-inactivating 3' long terminal repeat (LTR) from HIV-1
>Addgene plasmid #113887 | pHR-CMV-TetO2_3C-Avi-His6 | addgene full sequence | sequence record 220170 | Addgene NGS Result
CTAGAATTAATTCCGTGTATTCTATAGTGTCACCTAAATCGTATGTGTATGATACATAAGGTTATGTATT
AATTGTAGCCGCGTTCTAACGACAATATGTACAAGCCTAATTGTGTAGCATCTGGCTTACTGAAGCAGAC
CCTATCATCTCTCTCGTAAACTGCCGTCAGAGTCGGTTTGGTTGGACGAACCTTCTGAGTTTCTGGTAAC
GCCGTCCCGCACCCGGAAATGGTCAGCGAACCAATCAGCAGGGTCATCGCTAGCCAGATCCTCTACGCCG
GACGCATCGTGGCCGGCATCACCGGCGCCACAGGTGCGGTTGCTGGCGCCTATATCGCCGACATCACCGA
TGGGGAAGATCGGGCTCGCCACTTCGGGCTCATGAGCGCTTGTTTCGGCGTGGGTATGGTGGCAGGCCCC
GTGGCCGGGGGACTGTTGGGCGCCATCTCCTTGCATGCACCATTCCTTGCGGCGGCGGTGCTCAACGGCC
TCAACCTACTACTGGGCTGCTTCCTAATGCAGGAGTCGCATAAGGGAGAGCGTCGAATGGTGCACTCTCA
GTACAATCTGCTCTGATGCCGCATAGTTAAGCCAGCCCCGACACCCGCCAACACCCGCTGACGCGCCCTG
ACGGGCTTGTCTGCTCCCGGCATCCGCTTACAGACAAGCTGTGACCGTCTCCGGGAGCTGCATGTGTCAG
AGGTTTTCACCGTCATCACCGAAACGCGCGAGACGAAAGGGCCTCGTGATACGCCTATTTTTATAGGTTA
ATGTCATGATAATAATGGTTTCTTAGACGTCAGGTGGCACTTTTCGGGGAAATGTGCGCGGAACCCCTAT
TTGTTTATTTTTCTAAATACATTCAAATATGTATCCGCTCATGAGACAATAACCCTGATAAATGCTTCAA
TAATATTGAAAAAGGAAGAGTATGAGTATTCAACATTTCCGTGTCGCCCTTATTCCCTTTTTTGCGGCAT
TTTGCCTTCCTGTTTTTGCTCACCCAGAAACGCTGGTGAAAGTAAAAGATGCTGAAGATCAGTTGGGTGC
ACGAGTGGGTTACATCGAACTGGATCTCAACAGCGGTAAGATCCTTGAGAGTTTTCGCCCCGAAGAACGT
TTTCCAATGATGAGCACTTTTAAAGTTCTGCTATGTGGCGCGGTATTATCCCGTATTGACGCCGGGCAAG
AGCAACTCGGTCGCCGCATACACTATTCTCAGAATGACTTGGTTGAGTACTCACCAGTCACAGAAAAGCA
TCTTACGGATGGCATGACAGTAAGAGAATTATGCAGTGCTGCCATAACCATGAGTGATAACACTGCGGCC
AACTTACTTCTGACAACGATCGGAGGACCGAAGGAGCTAACCGCTTTTTTGCACAACATGGGGGATCATG
TAACTCGCCTTGATCGTTGGGAACCGGAGCTGAATGAAGCCATACCAAACGACGAGCGTGACACCACGAT
GCCTGTAGCAATGGCAACAACGTTGCGCAAACTATTAACTGGCGAACTACTTACTCTAGCTTCCCGGCAA
CAATTAATAGACTGGATGGAGGCGGATAAAGTTGCAGGACCACTTCTGCGCTCGGCCCTTCCGGCTGGCT
GGTTTATTGCTGATAAATCTGGAGCCGGTGAGCGTGGGTCTCGCGGTATCATTGCAGCACTGGGGCCAGA
TGGTAAGCCCTCCCGTATCGTAGTTATCTACACGACGGGGAGTCAGGCAACTATGGATGAACGAAATAGA
CAGATCGCTGAGATAGGTGCCTCACTGATTAAGCATTGGTAACTGTCAGACCAAGTTTACTCATATATAC
TTTAGATTGATTTAAAACTTCATTTTTAATTTAAAAGGATCTAGGTGAAGATCCTTTTTGATAATCTCAT
GACCAAAATCCCTTAACGTGAGTTTTCGTTCCACTGAGCGTCAGACCCCGTAGAAAAGATCAAAGGATCT
TCTTGAGATCCTTTTTTTCTGCGCGTAATCTGCTGCTTGCAAACAAAAAAACCACCGCTACCAGCGGTGG
TTTGTTTGCCGGATCAAGAGCTACCAACTCTTTTTCCGAAGGTAACTGGCTTCAGCAGAGCGCAGATACC
AAATACTGTTCTTCTAGTGTAGCCGTAGTTAGGCCACCACTTCAAGAACTCTGTAGCACCGCCTACATAC
CTCGCTCTGCTAATCCTGTTACCAGTGGCTGCTGCCAGTGGCGATAAGTCGTGTCTTACCGGGTTGGACT
CAAGACGATAGTTACCGGATAAGGCGCAGCGGTCGGGCTGAACGGGGGGTTCGTGCACACAGCCCAGCTT
GGAGCGAACGACCTACACCGAACTGAGATACCTACAGCGTGAGCTATGAGAAAGCGCCACGCTTCCCGAA
GGGAGAAAGGCGGACAGGTATCCGGTAAGCGGCAGGGTCGGAACAGGAGAGCGCACGAGGGAGCTTCCAG
GGGGAAACGCCTGGTATCTTTATAGTCCTGTCGGGTTTCGCCACCTCTGACTTGAGCGTCGATTTTTGTG
ATGCTCGTCAGGGGGGCGGAGCCTATGGAAAAACGCCAGCAACGCGGCCTTTTTACGGTTCCTGGCCTTT
TGCTGGCCTTTTGCTCACATGTTCTTTCCTGCGTTATCCCCTGATTCTGTGGATAACCGTATTACCGCCT
TTGAGTGAGCTGATACCGCTCGCCGCAGCCGAACGACCGAGCGCAGCGAGTCAGTGAGCGAGGAAGCGGA
AGAGCGCCCAATACGCAAACCGCCTCTCCCCGCGCGTTGGCCGATTCATTAATGCAGCTGTGGAATGTGT
GTCAGTTAGGGTGTGGAAAGTCCCCAGGCTCCCCAGCAGGCAGAAGTATGCAAAGCATGCATCTCAATTA
GTCAGCAACCAGGTGTGGAAAGTCCCCAGGCTCCCCAGCAGGCAGAAGTATGCAAAGCATGCATCTCAAT
TAGTCAGCAACCATAGTCCCGCCCCTAACTCCGCCCATCCCGCCCCTAACTCCGCCCAGTTCCGCCCATT
CTCCGCCCCATGGCTGACTAATTTTTTTTATTTATGCAGAGGCCGAGGCCGCCTCGGCCTCTGAGCTATT
CCAGAAGTAGTGAGGAGGCTTTTTTGGAGGCCTAGGCTTTTGCAAAAAGCTTGGACACAAGACAGGCTTG
CGAGATATGTTTGAGAATACCACTTTATCCCGCGTCAGGGAGAGGCAGTGCGTAAAAAGACGCGGACTCA
TGTGAAATACTGGTTTTTAGTGCGCCAGATCTCTATAATCTCGCGCAACCTATTTTCCCCTCGAACACTT
TTTAAGCCGTAGATAAACAGGCTGGGACACTTCACATGAGCGAAAAATACATCGTCACCTGGGACATGTT
GCAGATCCATGCACGTAAACTCGCAAGCCGACTGATGCCTTCTGAACAATGGAAAGGCATTATTGCCGTA
AGCCGTGGCGGTCTGTACCGGGTGCGTTACTGGCGCGTGAACTGGGTATTCGTCATGTCGATACCGTTTG
TATTTCCAGCTACGATCACGACAACCAGCGCGAGCTTAAAGTGCTGAAACGCGCAGAAGGCGATGGCGAA
GGCTTCATCGTTATTGATGACCTGGTGGATTCCGGTGGTACTGCGGTTGCGATTCGTGAAATGTATCCAA
AAGCGCACTTTGTCACCATCTTCGCAAAACCGGCTGGTCGTCCGCTGGTTGATGACTATGTTGTTGATAT
CCCGCAAGATACCTGGATTGAACAGCCGTGGGATATGGGCGTCGTATTCGTCCCGCCAATCTCCGGTCGC
TAATCTTTTCAACGCCTGGCACTGCCGGGCGTTGTTCTTTTTAACTTCAGGCGGGTTACAATAGTTTCCA
GTAAGTATTCTGGAGGCTGCATCCATGACACAGGCAAACCTGAGCGAAACCCTGTTCAAACCCCGCTTTA
AACATCCTGAAACCTCGACGCTAGTCCGCCGCTTTAATCACGGCGCACAACCGCCTGTGCAGTCGGCCCT
TGATGGTAAAACCATCCCTCACTGGTATCGCATGATTAACCGTCTGATGTGGATCTGGCGCGGCATTGAC
CCACGCGAAATCCTCGACGTCCAGGCACGTATTGTGATGAGCGATGCCGAACGTACCGACGATGATTTAT
ACGATACGGTGATTGGCTACCGTGGCGGCAACTGGATTTATGAGTGGGCCCCGGATCTTTGTGAAGGAAC
CTTACTTCTGTGGTGTGACATAATTGGACAAACTACCTACAGAGATTTAAAGCTCTAAGGTAAATATAAA
ATTTTTAAGTGTATAATGTGTTAAACTACTGATTCTAATTGTTTGTGTATTTTAGATTCCAACCTATGGA
ACTGATGAATGGGAGCAGTGGTGGAATGCCTTTAATGAGGAAAACCTGTTTTGCTCAGAAGAAATGCCAT
CTAGTGATGATGAGGCTACTGCTGACTCTCAACATTCTACTCCTCCAAAAAAGAAGAGAAAGGTAGAAGA
CCCCAAGGACTTTCCTTCAGAATTGCTAAGTTTTTTGAGTCATGCTGTGTTTAGTAATAGAACTCTTGCT
TGCTTTGCTATTTACACCACAAAGGAAAAAGCTGCACTGCTATACAAGAAAATTATGGAAAAATATTCTG
TAACCTTTATAAGTAGGCATAACAGTTATAATCATAACATACTGTTTTTTCTTACTCCACACAGGCATAG
AGTGTCTGCTATTAATAACTATGCTCAAAAATTGTGTACCTTTAGCTTTTTAATTTGTAAAGGGGTTAAT
AAGGAATATTTGATGTATAGTGCCTTGACTAGAGATCATAATCAGCCATACCACATTTGTAGAGGTTTTA
CTTGCTTTAAAAAACCTCCCACACCTCCCCCTGAACCTGAAACATAAAATGAATGCAATTGTTGTTGTTA
ACTTGTTTATTGCAGCTTATAATGGTTACAAATAAAGCAATAGCATCACAAATTTCACAAATAAAGCATT
TTTTTCACTGCATTCTAGTTGTGGTTTGTCCAAACTCATCAATGTATCTTATCATGTCTGGATCAACTGG
ATAACTCAAGCTAACCAAAATCATCCCAAACTTCCCACCCCATACCCTATTACCACTGCCAATTACCTGT
GGTTTCATTTACTCTAAACCTGTGATTCCTCTGAATTATTTTCATTTTAAAGAAATTGTATTTGTTAAAT
ATGTACTACAAACTTAGTAGTTGGAAGGGCTAATTCACTCCCAAAGAAGACAAGATATCCTTGATCTGTG
GATCTACCACACACAAGGCTACTTCCCTGATTAGCAGAACTACACACCAGGGCCAGGGGTCAGATATCCA
CTGACCTTTGGATGGTGCTACAAGCTAGTACCAGTTGAGCCAGATAAGGTAGAAGAGGCCAATAAAGGAG
AGAACACCAGCTTGTTACACCCTGTGAGCCTGCATGGGATGGATGACCCGGAGAGAGAAGTGTTAGAGTG
GAGGTTTGACAGCCGCCTAGCATTTCATCACGTGGCCCGAGAGCTGCATCCGGAGTACTTCAAGAACTGC
TGATATCGAGCTTGCTACAAGGGACTTTCCGCTGGGGACTTTCCAGGGAGGCGTGGCCTGGGCGGGACTG
GGGAGTGGCGAGCCCTCAGATCCTGCATATAAGCAGCTGCTTTTTGCCTGTACTGGGTCTCTCTGGTTAG
ACCAGATCTGAGCCTGGGAGCTCTCTGGCTAACTAGGGAACCCACTGCTTAAGCCTCAATAAAGCTTGCC
TTGAGTGCTTCAAGTAGTGTGTGCCCGTCTGTTGTGTGACTCTGGTAACTAGAGATCCCTCAGACCCTTT
TAGTCAGTGTGGAAAATCTCTAGCAGTGGCGCCCGAACAGGGACTTGAAAGCGAAAGGGAAACCAGAGGA
GCTCTCTCGACGCAGGACTCGGCTTGCTGAAGCGCGCACGGCAAGAGGCGAGGGGCGGCGACTGGTGAGT
ACGCCAAAAATTTTGACTAGCGGAGGCTAGAAGGAGAGAGATGGGTGCGAGAGCGTCAGTATTAAGCGGG
GGAGAATTAGATCGCGATGGGAAAAAATTCGGTTAAGGCCAGGGGGAAAGAAAAAATATAAATTAAAACA
TATAGTATGGGCAAGCAGGGAGCTAGAACGATTCGCAGTTAATCCTGGCCTGTTAGAAACATCAGAAGGC
TGTAGACAAATACTGGGACAGCTACAACCATCCCTTCAGACAGGATCAGAAGAACTTAGATCATTATATA
ATACAGTAGCAACCCTCTATTGTGTGCATCAAAGGATAGAGATAAAAGACACCAAGGAAGCTTTAGACAA
GATAGAGGAAGAGCAAAACAAAAGTAAGACCACCGCACAGCAAGCGGCCGGCCGCTGATCTTCAGACCTG
GAGGAGGAGATATGAGGGACAATTGGAGAAGTGAATTATATAAATATAAAGTAGTAAAAATTGAACCATT
AGGAGTAGCACCCACCAAGGCAAAGAGAAGAGTGGTGCAGAGAGAAAAAAGAGCAGTGGGAATAGGAGCT
TTGTTCCTTGGGTTCTTGGGAGCAGCAGGAAGCACTATGGGCGCAGCGTCAATGACGCTGACGGTACAGG
CCAGACAATTATTGTCTGGTATAGTGCAGCAGCAGAACAATTTGCTGAGGGCTATTGAGGCGCAACAGCA
TCTGTTGCAACTCACAGTCTGGGGCATCAAGCAGCTCCAGGCAAGAATCCTGGCTGTGGAAAGATACCTA
AAGGATCAACAGCTCCTGGGGATTTGGGGTTGCTCTGGAAAACTCATTTGCACCACTGCTGTGCCTTGGA
ATGCTAGTTGGAGTAATAAATCTCTGGAACAGATTTGGAATCACACGACCTGGATGGAGTGGGACAGAGA
AATTAACAATTACACAAGCTTAATACACTCCTTAATTGAAGAATCGCAAAACCAGCAAGAAAAGAATGAA
CAAGAATTATTGGAATTAGATAAATGGGCAAGTTTGTGGAATTGGTTTAACATAACAAATTGGCTGTGGT
ATATAAAATTATTCATAATGATAGTAGGAGGCTTGGTAGGTTTAAGAATAGTTTTTGCTGTACTTTCTAT
AGTGAATAGAGTTAGGCAGGGATATTCACCATTATCGTTTCAGACCCACCTCCCAACCCCGAGGGGACCC
GACAGGCCCGAAGGAATAGAAGAAGAAGGTGGAGAGAGAGACAGAGACAGATCCATTCGATTAGTGAACG
GATCTCGACGGTATCGCCAAATGGCAGTATTCATCCACAATTTTAAAAGAAAAGGGGGGATTGGGGGGTA
CAGTGCAGGGGAAAGAATAGTAGACATAATAGCAACAGACATACAAACTAAAGAATTACAAAAACAAATT
ACAAAAATTCAAAATTTTCGGGTTTATTACAGGGACAGCAGAGATCCAGTTTGGATCGATAAGCTTGATA
TCGAATTGCTGCAGCCCCGATAGTCGACTACATTTATATTGGCTCATGTCCAATATGACCGCCATGTTGA
CATTGATTATTGACTAGTTATTAATAGTAATCAATTACGGGGTCATTAGTTCATAGCCCATATATGGAGT
TCCGCGTTACATAACTTACGGTAAATGGCCCGCCTGGCTGACCGCCCAACGACCCCCGCCCATTGACGTC
AATAATGACGTATGTTCCCATAGTAACGCCAATAGGGACTTTCCATTGACGTCAATGGGTGGAGTATTTA
CGGTAAACTGCCCACTTGGCAGTACATCAAGTGTATCATATGCCAAGTCCGCCCCCTATTGACGTCAATG
ACGGTAAATGGCCCGCCTGGCATTATGCCCAGTACATGACCTTACGGGACTTTCCTACTTGGCAGTACAT
CTACGTATTAGTCATCGCTATTACCATGGTGATGCGGTTTTGGCAGTACACCAATGGGCGTGGATAGCGG
TTTGACTCACGGGGATTTCCAAGTCTCCACCCCATTGACGTCAATGGGAGTTTGTTTTGGCACCAAAATC
AACGGGACTTTCCAAAATGTCGTAATAACCCCGCCCCGTTGACGCAAATGGGCGGTAGGCGTGTACGGTG
GGAGGTCTATATAAGCAGAGCTCTCCCTATCAGTGATAGAGATCTCCCTATCAGTGATAGAGATCGTCGT
CGTGCTCGTTTAGTGAACCGTCTGATCTCAACAAGCTGTCTAGAGAATTCAAGCTTGCCACCATGGGTAT
CCTTCCCAGCCCTGGGATGCCTGCGCTGCTCTCCCTCGTGAGCCTTCTCTCCGTGCTGCTGATGGGTTGC
GTAGCTGAAACCGGTGCATCTGGAAGTGGTACCCTGGAGGTGCTGTTCCAGGGCCCCGGAGGTTCCGGTG
GTTCCGGTCTGAATGATATCTTTGAAGCTCAGAAGATTGAATGGCATGAAGGACGTACCAAGCACCACCA
TCACCATCACTAATGATCACTCGAGGACTCTTGAGTCGAGCTGCAGGCATGCAAGCTTGATATCGTACGT
ATCGATAATCAACCTCTGGATTACAAAATTTGTGAAAGATTGACTGGTATTCTTAACTATGTTGCTCCTT
TTACGCTATGTGGATACGCTGCTTTAATGCCTTTGTATCATGCTATTGCTTCCCGTATGGCTTTCATTTT
CTCCTCCTTGTATAAATCCTGGTTGCTGTCTCTTTATGAGGAGTTGTGGCCCGTTGTCAGGCAACGTGGC
GTGGTGTGCACTGTGTTTGCTGACGCAACCCCCACTGGTTGGGGCATTGCCACCACCTGTCAGCTCCTTT
CCGGGACTTTCGCTTTCCCCCTCCCTATTGCCACGGCGGAACTCATCGCCGCCTGCCTTGCCCGCTGCTG
GACAGGGGCTCGGCTGTTGGGCACTGACAATTCCGTGGTGTTGTCGGGGAAATCATCGTCCTTTCCTTGG
CTGCTCGCCTGTGTTGCCACCTGGATTCTGCGCGGGACGTCCTTCTGCTACGTCCCTTCGGCCCTCAATC
CAGCGGACCTTCCTTCCCGCGGCCTGCTGCCGGCTCTGCGGCCTCTTCCGCGTCTTCGCCTTCGCCCTCA
GACGAGTCGGATCTCCCTTTGGGCCGCCTCCCCGCATCGATACCGTCGTCCACGAGGGAATTAATTCGAG
CTCCGTACCTTTAAGACCAATGACTTACAAGGCAGCTGTAGATCTTAGCCACTTTTTAAAAGAAAAGGGG
GGACTGGAAGGGCTAATTCACTCCCAACGAAGACAAGATCTGCTTTTTGCTTGTACTGGGTCTCTCTGGT
TAGACCAGATCTGAGCCTGGGAGCTCTCTGGCTAACTAGGGAACCCACTGCTTAAGCCTCAATAAAGCTT
GCCTTGAGTGCTTCAAGTAGTGTGTGCCCGTCTGTTGTGTGACTCTGGTAACTAGAGATCCCTCAGACCC
TTTTAGTCAGTGTGGAAAATCTCTAGCAGCAA
